Addgene plasmid #208173: SSH-pcDNA3.1-α-COPI-WD40-Arg300Ala
Purpose: Mammalian expression plasmid for Schizosaccharomyces pombe α-COPI-WD40 mutant Arg300Ala (residues 1-327)
Depositing lab: Syed Saif Hasan. Depositing organization: University of Maryland, Baltimore. Publication: A single C-terminal residue controls SARS-CoV-2 spike trafficking and incorporation into VLPs. Dey D, Qing E, He Y, Chen Y, Jennings B, Cohn W, Singh S, Gakhar L, Schnicker NJ, Pierce BG, Whitelegge JP, Doray B, Orban J, Gallagher T, Hasan SS. Nat Commun. 2023 Dec 15;14(1):8358. doi: 10.1038/s41467-023-44076-3. PubMed 38102143.
Backbone
  Vector backbone: pcDNA3.1
  Vector type: Mammalian Expression
Growth in bacteria
  Bacterial resistance: Ampicillin, 100 μg/mL
  Growth temperature: 37°C
  Growth strain: DH5alpha
  Copy number: Unknown
Gene/Insert
  Gene/Insert name: N-terminal WD40 domain of yeast α-COPI(1-327);six substitutions(Leu181Lys, Leu185Lys, Ile192Lys, Leu196Lys, Phe197Lys,Arg300Ala) (alt name: Yeast αWD40 Arg300Ala)
  Species: S. pombe (fission yeast)
  Mutation: Leu181Lys, Leu185Lys, Ile192Lys, Leu196Lys, Phe197Lys, Arg300Ala
  GenBank ID: 2541412
  Tag / fusion protein: Strep-tag (C terminal on insert)
  Cloning method: Ligation Independent Cloning
  Sequencing primers: 5′ CMV-F
Terms and licenses: Academic/Nonprofit Terms; Industry Terms: Not Available to Industry
How to cite: SSH-pcDNA3.1-α-COPI-WD40-Arg300Ala was a gift from Syed Saif Hasan (Addgene plasmid # 208173 ; http://n2t.net/addgene:208173 ; RRID:Addgene_208173)
