[The description below was written by a language model from this plasmid's Addgene catalogue record and pLannotate feature annotations shown in this document.]
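Description:
SSH-pcDNA3.1-α-COPI-WD40-Arg300Ala is a mammalian expression plasmid of about 6.4 kb built on the pcDNA3.1 backbone. It is propagated in E. coli through a high-copy ColE1/pUC-type origin and selected with ampicillin via the β-lactamase gene. The backbone also carries an f1 phage origin and a neomycin/kanamycin phosphotransferase cassette driven by the SV40 early promoter and terminated by an SV40 polyadenylation signal, which in principle allows G418 selection of transfected mammalian cells. The automated annotation also reports short fragments (lacI, lac promoter and operator, ble, bom and a small stretch matching an HIV-1 LTR). These look like backbone remnants or partial matches rather than functional parts of the design.

The payload is the N-terminal WD40 domain (residues 1–327) of the Schizosaccharomyces pombe coatomer α subunit (α-COPI), with a C-terminal Strep-tag for affinity capture or detection. It was inserted by ligation-independent cloning. Transcription is driven by the CMV immediate-early enhancer and promoter and terminated by the bovine growth hormone polyadenylation signal. A T7 promoter lies between the CMV promoter and the coding sequence. The insert carries six substitutions: Leu181Lys, Leu185Lys, Ile192Lys, Leu196Lys and Phe197Lys, together with the Arg300Ala change that gives this variant its name. The record does not explain the purpose of the five lysine substitutions.

Coatomer recognises dilysine-type sorting motifs on cargo for retrograde Golgi-to-ER transport. The associated publication examines how the C-terminal tail of the SARS-CoV-2 spike controls its trafficking and incorporation into virus-like particles. The plasmid is therefore suited to producing the mutant αWD40 domain in mammalian cells, probably to test the contribution of Arg300 to cargo-motif binding.
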