Features (pLannotate 1.2.2; 20 found; start..end, strand, type, name):
    360..452     +  CDS            lacI (fragment): lac repressor; lacI; The lac repressor binds to the lac operator to inhibit transcription in E. coli. This inhibition can be relieved by adding lactose or isopropyl-β-D-thiogalactopyranoside (IPTG).
    465..486     +  protein_bind   CAP binding site: CAP binding activates transcription in the presence of cAMP. E. coli catabolite activator protein
    501..531     +  promoter       lac promoter: promoter for the E. coli lac operon
    539..555     +  protein_bind   lac operator: The lac repressor binds to the lac operator to inhibit transcription in E. coli. This inhibition can be relieved by adding lactose or isopropyl-β-D-thiogalactopyranoside (IPTG). lac repressor encoded by lacI
    628..749     -  polyA_signal   SV40 poly(A) signal: SV40 polyadenylation signal
    744..902     -  CDS            ble (fragment): BLE_KLEPN - Experimental evidence at protein level: Swiss-Prot protein existence level 1. Binding protein with a strong affinity to the bleomycin family of antibiotics. Binds to CL990; an antimitotic-antibiotic compound. From Klebsiella pneumoniae.
    926..1717    -  CDS            neo: KKA2_KLEPN - Also known as kan, nptII. Experimental evidence at protein level: Swiss-Prot protein existence level 1. Resistance to kanamycin, neomycin, paromomycin, ribostamycin, butirosin and gentamicin B. From Klebsiella pneumoniae.
   1784..2113    -  promoter       SV40 promoter: SV40 enhancer and early promoter
   2127..2555    -  rep_origin     f1 ori (sequence partly withheld): f1 bacteriophage origin of replication; arrow indicates direction of (+) strand synthesis
   2576..2597    -  promoter       SV40 promoter (fragment): SV40 enhancer and early promoter
   2601..2825    -  polyA_signal   bGH poly(A) signal: bovine growth hormone polyadenylation signal
   2896..3876    -  CDS            COPA_SCHPO (fragment): Experimental evidence at protein level: Swiss-Prot protein existence level 1. The coatomer is a cytosolic protein complex that binds to dilysine motifs and reversibly associates with Golgi non-clathrin- coated vesicles, which further mediate biosynthetic protein transport from the ER, via the Golgi up to the trans Golgi network. Coatomer complex is required for budding from Golgi membranes, and is essential for the retrograde Golgi-to-ER transport of dilysine-tagged proteins (By similarity). From Schizosaccharomyces pombe (strain 972 / ATCC 24843) (Fission yeast).
   3959..3977    -  promoter       T7 promoter: promoter for bacteriophage T7 RNA polymerase
   3993..4026    -  LTR            5' LTR (truncated) (fragment): truncated 5' long terminal repeat (LTR) from HIV-1
   4022..4225    -  promoter       CMV promoter: human cytomegalovirus (CMV) immediate early promoter
   4226..4605    -  enhancer       CMV enhancer: human cytomegalovirus immediate early enhancer
   4760..4812    +  misc_feature   bom (fragment): basis of mobility region from pBR322
   4871..4975    +  promoter       AmpR promoter: bla
   4976..5836    +  CDS            AmpR: β-lactamase; bla; confers resistance to ampicillin, carbenicillin, and related antibiotics
   6007..177     +  rep_origin     ori (across the origin): high-copy-number ColE1/pMB1/pBR322/pUC origin of replication
>Addgene plasmid #208173 | SSH-pcDNA3.1-α-COPI-WD40-Arg300Ala | addgene full sequence | sequence record 436198 | Addgene NGS Result
CCCGAAGGGAGAAAGGCGGACAGGTATCCGGTAAGCGGCAGGGTCGGAACAGGAGAGCGCACGAGGGAGC
TTCCAGGGGGAAACGCCTGGTATCTTTATAGTCCTGTCGGGTTTCGCCACCTCTGACTTGAGCGTCGATT
TTTGTGATGCTCGTCAGGGGGGCGGAGCCTATGGAAAAACGCCAGCAACGCGGCCTTTTTACGGTTCCTG
GCCTTTTGCTGGCCTTTTGCTCACATGTTCTTTCCTGCGTTATCCCCTGATTCTGTGGATAACCGTATTA
CCGCCTTTGAGTGAGCTGATACCGCTCGCCGCAGCCGAACGACCGAGCGCAGCGAGTCAGTGAGCGAGGA
AGCGGAAGAGCGCCCAATACGCAAACCGCCTCTCCCCGCGCGTTGGCCGATTCATTAATGCAGCTGGCAC
GACAGGTTTCCCGACTGGAAAGCGGGCAGTGAGCGCAACGCAATTAATGTGAGTTAGCTCACTCATTAGG
CACCCCAGGCTTTACACTTTATGCTTCCGGCTCGTATGTTGTGTGGAATTGTGAGCGGATAACAATTTCA
CACAGGAAACAGCTATGACCATGATTACGCCAAGCTCTAGCTAGAGGTCGACGGTATACAGACATGATAA
GATACATTGATGAGTTTGGACAAACCACAACTAGAATGCAGTGAAAAAAATGCTTTATTTGTGAAATTTG
TGATGCTATTGCTTTATTTGTAACCATTATAAGCTGCAATAAACAAGTTGGGGTGGGCGAAGAACTCCAG
CATGAGATCCCCGCGCTGGAGGATCATCCAGCCGGCGTCCCGGAAAACGATTCCGAAGCCCAACCTTTCA
TAGAAGGCGGCGGTGGAATCGAAATCTCGTGATGGCAGGTTGGGCGTCGCTTGGTCGGTCATTTCGAACC
CCAGAGTCCCGCTCAGAAGAACTCGTCAAGAAGGCGATAGAAGGCGATGCGCTGCGAATCGGGAGCGGCG
ATACCGTAAAGCACGAGGAAGCGGTCAGCCCATTCGCCGCCAAGCTCTTCAGCAATATCACGGGTAGCCA
ACGCTATGTCCTGATAGCGGTCCGCCACACCCAGCCGGCCACAGTCGATGAATCCAGAAAAGCGGCCATT
TTCCACCATGATATTCGGCAAGCAGGCATCGCCATGGGTCACGACGAGATCCTCGCCGTCGGGCATGCGC
GCCTTGAGCCTGGCGAACAGTTCGGCTGGCGCGAGCCCCTGATGCTCTTCGTCCAGATCATCCTGATCGA
CAAGACCGGCTTCCATCCGAGTACGTGCTCGCTCGATGCGATGTTTCGCTTGGTGGTCGAATGGGCAGGT
AGCCGGATCAAGCGTATGCAGCCGCCGCATTGCATCAGCCATGATGGATACTTTCTCGGCAGGAGCAAGG
TGAGATGACAGGAGATCCTGCCCCGGCACTTCGCCCAATAGCAGCCAGTCCCTTCCCGCTTCAGTGACAA
CGTCGAGCACAGCTGCGCAAGGAACGCCCGTCGTGGCCAGCCACGATAGCCGCGCTGCCTCGTCCTGCAG
TTCATTCAGGGCACCGGACAGGTCGGTCTTGACAAAAAGAACCGGGCGCCCCTGCGCTGACAGCCGGAAC
ACGGCGGCATCAGAGCAGCCGATTGTCTGTTGTGCCCAGTCATAGCCGAATAGCCTCTCCACCCAAGCGG
CCGGAGAACCTGCGTGCAATCCATCTTGTTCAATCATGCGAAACGATCCTCATCCTGTCTCTTGATCAGA
TCCGAAAATGGATATACAAGCTCCCGGGAGCTTTTTGCAAAAGCCTAGGCCTCCAAAAAAGCCTCCTCAC
TACTTCTGGAATAGCTCAGAGGCAGAGGCGGCCTCGGCCTCTGCATAAATAAAAAAAATTAGTCAGCCAT
GGGGCGGAGAATGGGCGGAACTGGGCGGAGTTAGGGGCGGGATGGGCGGAGTTAGGGGCGGGACTATGGT
TGCTGACTAATTGAGATGCATGCTTTGCATACTTCTGCCTGCTGGGGAGCCTGGGGACTTTCCACACCTG
GTTGCTGACTAATTGAGATGCATGCTTTGCATACTTCTGCCTGCTGGGGAGCCTGGGGACTTTCCACACC
CTAACTGACACACATTCCACAGAATTAATTCGCGTTAAATTTTTGTTAAATCAGCTCATTTTTTAACCAA
TAGGCCGAAATCGGCAAAATCCCTTATAAATCAAAAGAATAGACCGAGATAGGGT
[37 nt withheld, positions 2226-2262]
AAAGAACGTGGACTCCAACGTCAAAGG
[49 nt withheld, positions 2290-2338]
T
[91 nt withheld, positions 2340-2430]
G
[124 nt withheld, positions 2432-2555]
GGGGATACCCCCTAGAGCCCCAGCTGGTTCTTTCCGCCTCAGAAGCCATAGAGCCCACCGCATCCCCAGC
ATGCCTGCTATTGTCTTCCCAATCCTCCCCCTTGCTGTCCTGCCCCACCCCACCCCCCAGAATAGAATGA
CACCTACTCAGACAATGCGATGCAATTTCCTCATTTTATTAGGAAAGGACAGTGGGAGTGGCACCTTCCA
GGGTCAAGGAAGGCACGGGGGAGGGGCAAACAACAGATGGCTGGCAACTAGAAGGCACAGTCGAGGCTGA
TCAGCGGGTTTAAACGGGCCCTCTAGATTACTTCTCGAACTGGGGGTGGCTCCAGGCGCTCTCCAGCTTG
AACACCATCACGCCGCTGTCGTGGGCAGCGGCGAACAGGTTCAGCTTGGGGTGCACGGTGATGAACCAGA
AGGCGTCGTTGTCCCTCCTGAAGGTCTGCACGGCGGTCCTCCTGTTCAGGTCCCACACTCTGATGGTCTT
GTCCTCGCTGGCGGACAGAATCAGCTCCTGGTGGGGGTGGAACAGGCAGCAGCTCACGTTGTTGAAGTGG
CCCCTGCAGGTGTCCACCTCCCAGGCCTTGCTGGCGGTCATCCTCCACAGCTTCACCAGCCTGTCGTCGC
CGGCGCTCAGGATCAGGGGCAGGGTGGGATGGAAGGCACACCAGTTCACGCCCCTGTCGTGGCCCTCCAG
CACGAACTTCACGATGGCGTCGGTGCTGCCCTTCTTGTCGTTGCTCTTGCTGTTGTGGGCCTGGGCCTTC
TGGTCCTCCTTGCTCATGCTCACAGGGGCGGCGTTCTTCATCCTCAGGCCGCTGATGTCCCACACCCTCA
CGGTCTGGTCCAGGCTGGCGCTCACGATCAGGTCCTCGCTGGGGTGAAAGGCAGCGCACATCACGTAGTG
GCTGTGGCCGGTCAGGATGGCGATGCAGTTCCTGCTCTGCCAGTTCCAGATCCTGATGGTCTGGTCGTCG
CTGCAGCTCAGGATCCAGGGGTACTCGTGGTGGAAGGTGCACACTCTCACATAGTCCATGTGGCCGCACA
GGCTGAACAGCAGCTTCCTGCTCTTGTAGTTCCACACGTTCACCTTGTAGTCGTCGCCGCCGCTCACGAA
CAGGGGCTGGGTGGGGTGGAAGGCGATGCCCCTCACGGGGCCGTCGTGGCCGTCGAACCTGTCCAGCAGG
GTGCCCATCCTGTAGTCCCACAGCTGGATCCTGCCGTTGTGCAGGCTGGTCAGAATCCAAGGCTGGGTAG
GGTGGAAAGCCACGCCCTTGGCCCTGCTGCTCCTGCTCTCGAACTTGGTCAGCATCTCCATGGTGGCGAA
TTCCACCACACTGGACTAGTGGATCCGAGCTCGGTACCAAGCTTAAGTTTAAACGCTAGCCAGCTTGGGT
CTCCCTATAGTGAGTCGTATTAATTTCGATAAGCCAGTAAGCAGTGGGTTCTCTAGTTAGCCAGAGAGCT
CTGCTTATATAGACCTCCCACCGTACACGCCTACCGCCCATTTGCGTCAATGGGGCGGAGTTGTTACGAC
ATTTTGGAAAGTCCCGTTGATTTTGGTGCCAAAACAAACTCCCATTGACGTCAATGGGGTGGAGACTTGG
AAATCCCCGTGAGTCAAACCGCTATCCACGCCCATTGATGTACTGCCAAAACCGCATCACCATGGTAATA
GCGATGACTAATACGTAGATGTACTGCCAAGTAGGAAAGTCCCATAAGGTCATGTACTGGGCATAATGCC
AGGCGGGCCATTTACCGTCATTGACGTCAATAGGGGGCGTACTTGGCATATGATACACTTGATGTACTGC
CAAGTGGGCAGTTTACCGTAAATACTCCACCCATTGACGTCAATGGAAAGTCCCTATTGGCGTTACTATG
GGAACATACGTCATTATTGACGTCAATGGGCGGGGGTCGTTGGGCGGTCAGCCAGGCGGGCCATTTACCG
TAAGTTATGTAACGCGGAACTCCATATATGGGCTATGAACTAATGACCCCGTAATTGATTACTATTAATA
ACTAGTCAATAATCAATGTCAACGCGTATATCTGGCCCGTACATCGCGAAGCAGCGCAAAACGCCTAACC
CTAAGCAGATTCTTCATGCAATTGTCGGTCAAGCCTTGCCTTGTTGTAGCTTAAATTTTGCTCGCGCACT
ACTCAGCGACCTCCAACACACAAGCAGGGAGCAGATACTGGCTTAACTATGCGGCATCAGAGCAGATTGT
ACTGAGAGTGCACCATAGGGGATCGGGAGATCTCCCGATCCGTCGACGTCAGGTGGCACTTTTCGGGGAA
ATGTGCGCGGAACCCCTATTTGTTTATTTTTCTAAATACATTCAAATATGTATCCGCTCATGAGACAATA
ACCCTGATAAATGCTTCAATAATATTGAAAAAGGAAGAGTATGAGTATTCAACATTTCCGTGTCGCCCTT
ATTCCCTTTTTTGCGGCATTTTGCCTTCCTGTTTTTGCTCACCCAGAAACGCTGGTGAAAGTAAAAGATG
CTGAAGATCAGTTGGGTGCACGAGTGGGTTACATCGAACTGGATCTCAACAGCGGTAAGATCCTTGAGAG
TTTTCGCCCCGAAGAACGTTTTCCAATGATGAGCACTTTTAAAGTTCTGCTATGTGGCGCGGTATTATCC
CGTATTGACGCCGGGCAAGAGCAACTCGGTCGCCGCATACACTATTCTCAGAATGACTTGGTTGAGTACT
CACCAGTCACAGAAAAGCATCTTACGGATGGCATGACAGTAAGAGAATTATGCAGTGCTGCCATAACCAT
GAGTGATAACACTGCGGCCAACTTACTTCTGACAACGATCGGAGGACCGAAGGAGCTAACCGCTTTTTTG
CACAACATGGGGGATCATGTAACTCGCCTTGATCGTTGGGAACCGGAGCTGAATGAAGCCATACCAAACG
ACGAGCGTGACACCACGATGCCTGTAGCAATGGCAACAACGTTGCGCAAACTATTAACTGGCGAACTACT
TACTCTAGCTTCCCGGCAACAATTAATAGACTGGATGGAGGCGGATAAAGTTGCAGGACCACTTCTGCGC
TCGGCCCTTCCGGCTGGCTGGTTTATTGCTGATAAATCTGGAGCCGGTGAGCGTGGGTCTCGCGGTATCA
TTGCAGCACTGGGGCCAGATGGTAAGCCCTCCCGTATCGTAGTTATCTACACGACGGGGAGTCAGGCAAC
TATGGATGAACGAAATAGACAGATCGCTGAGATAGGTGCCTCACTGATTAAGCATTGGTAACTGTCAGAC
CAAGTTTACTCATATATACTTTAGATTGATTTAAAACTTCATTTTTAATTTAAAAGGATCTAGGTGAAGA
TCCTTTTTGATAATCTCATGACCAAAATCCCTTAACGTGAGTTTTCGTTCCACTGAGCGTCAGACCCCGT
AGAAAAGATCAAAGGATCTTCTTGAGATCCTTTTTTTCTGCGCGTAATCTGCTGCTTGCAAACAAAAAAA
CCACCGCTACCAGCGGTGGTTTGTTTGCCGGATCAAGAGCTACCAACTCTTTTTCCGAAGGTAACTGGCT
TCAGCAGAGCGCAGATACCAAATACTGTTCTTCTAGTGTAGCCGTAGTTAGGCCACCACTTCAAGAACTC
TGTAGCACCGCCTACATACCTCGCTCTGCTAATCCTGTTACCAGTGGCTGCTGCCAGTGGCGATAAGTCG
TGTCTTACCGGGTTGGACTCAAGACGATAGTTACCGGATAAGGCGCAGCGGTCGGGCTGAACGGGGGGTT
CGTGCACACAGCCCAGCTTGGAGCGAACGACCTACACCGAACTGAGATACCTACAGCGTGAGCTATGAGA
AAGCGCCACGCTT
